Addgene plasmid #138939: pPD186 Tri-AND Gate, 1 repeat
Purpose: EYFP reporter vector for the Logic 37 AND 43 AND 158 1 repeat promoter
Depositing lab: Joshua Leonard. Depositing organization: Northwestern University. Publication: The COMET toolkit for composing customizable genetic programs in mammalian cells. Donahue PS, Draut JW, Muldoon JJ, Edelstein HI, Bagheri N, Leonard JN. Nat Commun. 2020 Feb 7;11(1):779. doi: 10.1038/s41467-019-14147-5. PubMed 32034124.
Backbone
  Vector backbone: pPD152 Reporter Template v2
  Vector type: Mammalian Expression, Synthetic Biology
Growth in bacteria
  Bacterial resistance: Ampicillin, 100 μg/mL
  Growth temperature: 37°C
  Growth strain: DH5alpha
  Copy number: High Copy
Gene/Insert
  Gene/Insert name: Logic 37 AND 43 AND 158 1 repeat
  Species: Synthetic
  Promoter: Logic 37 AND 43 AND 158 1 repeat
  Cloning method: Restriction Enzyme; 5′ cloning site BglII (not destroyed); 3′ cloning site NheI (not destroyed)
  Sequencing primers: 5′ CGCAAATGGGCGGTAGGCGTG; 3′ TAGAAGGCACAGTCGAGG
Terms and licenses: Academic/Nonprofit Terms; Industry Terms: Not Available to Industry
Depositor comments: Leonard Lab plasmid reference number: L1361
How to cite: pPD186 Tri-AND Gate, 1 repeat was a gift from Joshua Leonard (Addgene plasmid # 138939 ; http://n2t.net/addgene:138939 ; RRID:Addgene_138939)
