[The description below was written by a language model from this plasmid's Addgene catalogue record and pLannotate feature annotations shown in this document.]
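Description:
pPD186 Tri-AND Gate, 1 repeat is a 4.3 kb mammalian expression reporter plasmid built on the pPD152 Reporter Template v2 backbone, part of the COMET toolkit for composing synthetic genetic programs in mammalian cells. It is maintained in E. coli as a high-copy plasmid through a ColE1/pUC-type origin and selected with ampicillin via the β-lactamase gene and its native promoter. An f1 phage origin is also present, along with residual lac promoter/operator, CAP site and lacI fragments typical of the cloning backbone.

The payload is a synthetic promoter named "Logic 37 AND 43 AND 158 1 repeat", cloned between retained BglII and NheI sites upstream of an EYFP coding sequence that terminates in a bovine growth hormone polyadenylation signal. The annotation detects only a short minimal TATA-box promoter fragment just upstream of EYFP. The synthetic upstream region itself is not annotated, so its internal layout is not shown in the feature table. The name suggests one copy of a unit responding to three distinct inputs designated 37, 43 and 158, presumably binding sites for the toolkit's engineered transcription factors, arranged so that strong output requires all three together. Because a minimal promoter has low basal activity, yellow fluorescence serves as the readout of this three-input AND logic.

Downstream, an SV40 early promoter and SV40 poly(A) signal flank only a small fragment of a bleomycin-family resistance gene, so the record shows no intact mammalian selection marker. This is consistent with use by transient transfection alongside plasmids encoding the input factors, though the record does not state this.
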