Features (pLannotate 1.2.2; 16 found; start..end, strand, type, name):
    116..132     +  promoter       minP (fragment): minimal TATA-box promoter with low basal activity
    174..890     +  CDS            EYFP: EYFP is a basic (constitutively fluorescent) green/yellow fluorescent protein published in 1996, derived from Aequorea victoria. It is reported to be a very rapidly-maturing weak dimer with high acid sensitivity.
    944..1055    +  polyA_signal   bGH poly(A) signal: bovine growth hormone polyadenylation signal
   1172..1193    +  promoter       SV40 promoter (fragment): SV40 enhancer and early promoter
   1214..1642    +  rep_origin     f1 ori (sequence partly withheld): f1 bacteriophage origin of replication; arrow indicates direction of (+) strand synthesis
   1647..1669    +  promoter       SV40 promoter (fragment): SV40 enhancer and early promoter
   1670..1861    +  promoter       SV40 promoter: SV40 early promoter
   1888..1986    +  CDS            ble (fragment): BLE_KLEPN - Experimental evidence at protein level: Swiss-Prot protein existence level 1. Binding protein with a strong affinity to the bleomycin family of antibiotics. Binds to CL990; an antimitotic-antibiotic compound. From Klebsiella pneumoniae.
   1981..2102    +  polyA_signal   SV40 poly(A) signal: SV40 polyadenylation signal
   2175..2191    -  protein_bind   lac operator: The lac repressor binds to the lac operator to inhibit transcription in E. coli. This inhibition can be relieved by adding lactose or isopropyl-β-D-thiogalactopyranoside (IPTG). lac repressor encoded by lacI
   2199..2229    -  promoter       lac promoter: promoter for the E. coli lac operon
   2244..2265    -  protein_bind   CAP binding site: CAP binding activates transcription in the presence of cAMP. E. coli catabolite activator protein
   2278..2370    -  CDS            lacI (fragment): lac repressor; lacI; The lac repressor binds to the lac operator to inhibit transcription in E. coli. This inhibition can be relieved by adding lactose or isopropyl-β-D-thiogalactopyranoside (IPTG).
   2553..3141    -  rep_origin     ori: high-copy-number ColE1/pMB1/pBR322/pUC origin of replication
   3312..4172    -  CDS            AmpR: β-lactamase; bla; confers resistance to ampicillin, carbenicillin, and related antibiotics
   4173..4277    -  promoter       AmpR promoter: bla
>Addgene plasmid #138939 | pPD186 Tri-AND Gate, 1 repeat | addgene full sequence | sequence record 324621 | Addgene NGS Result
GTGCCACCTGACGTCGACGGATCGGGAGATCTGAATTAAGTCTTCACAGTGTACGAAGACCCCCTCAGTA
GATGGAACCTCAGAGGACGTGACCTCAGAGTGAGGAAGATCCCTCTAGAGGGTATATAATGGGGGCCACT
AGTCTACTACCAGAGCTCATCGCTAGCGCCACCATGGTGAGCAAGGGCGAGGAGCTGTTCACCGGGGTGG
TGCCCATCCTGGTCGAGCTGGACGGCGACGTAAACGGCCACAAGTTCAGCGTGTCCGGCGAGGGCGAGGG
CGATGCCACCTACGGCAAGCTGACCCTGAAGTTCATCTGCACCACCGGCAAGCTGCCCGTGCCCTGGCCC
ACCCTCGTGACCACCTTCGGCTACGGCCTGCAGTGCTTCGCCCGCTACCCCGACCACATGAAGCAGCACG
ACTTCTTCAAGTCCGCCATGCCCGAAGGCTACGTCCAGGAGCGCACCATCTTCTTCAAGGACGACGGCAA
CTACAAGACCCGCGCCGAGGTGAAGTTCGAGGGCGACACCCTGGTGAACCGCATCGAGCTGAAGGGCATC
GACTTCAAGGAGGACGGCAACATCCTGGGGCACAAGCTGGAGTACAACTACAACAGCCACAACGTCTATA
TCATGGCCGACAAGCAGAAGAACGGCATCAAGGTGAACTTCAAGATCCGCCACAACATCGAGGACGGCAG
CGTGCAGCTCGCCGACCACTACCAGCAGAACACCCCCATCGGCGACGGCCCCGTGCTGCTGCCCGACAAC
CACTACCTGAGCTACCAGTCCGCCCTGAGCAAAGACCCCAACGAGAAGCGCGATCACATGGTCCTGCTGG
AGTTCGTGACCGCCGCCGGGATCACTCTCGGCATGGACGAGCTGTACAAGTAGGCGGCCGCTCGAGTCTA
GAGGGCCCGTTTAAACCCGCTGATCAGCCTCGACTGTGCCTTCTAGTTGCCAGCCATCTGTTGTTTGCCC
CTCCCCCGTGCCTTCCTTGACCCTGGAAGGTGCCACTCCCACTGTCCTTTCCTAATAAAATGAGGAAATT
GCATCGCATTGTCTGAGTAGGTGTCATTCTATTCTGGGGGGTGGGGTGGGGCAGGACAGCAAGGGGGAGG
ATTGGGAAGTCAATAGCAGGCATGCTGGGGATGCGGTGGGCTCTATGGCTTCTGAGGCGGAAAGAACCAG
CTGGGGCTCTAGGGGGTATCCCC
[124 nt withheld, positions 1214-1337]
C
[91 nt withheld, positions 1339-1429]
A
[49 nt withheld, positions 1431-1479]
CCTTTGACGTTGGAGTCCACGTTCTTT
[37 nt withheld, positions 1507-1543]
ACCCTATCTCGGTCTATTCTTTTGATTTATAAGGGATTTTGCCGATTTCGGCCTATTGGTTAAAAAATGA
GCTGATTTAACAAAAATTTAACGCGAATTAATTCTGTGGAATGTGTGTCAGTTAGGCTCAATTAGTCAGC
AACCATAGTCCCGCCCCTAACTCCGCCCATCCCGCCCCTAACTCCGCCCAGTTCCGCCCATTCTCCGCCC
CATGGCTGACTAATTTTTTTTATTTATGCAGAGGCCGAGGCCGCCTCTGCCTCTGAGCTATTCCAGAAGT
AGTGAGGAGGCTTTTTTGGAGGCCTAGGCTTTTGCAAAAAGCTCCCGGGAGCTTGTATATCCATTTTCGG
AGGTTGGGCTTCGGAATCGTTTTCCGGGACGCCGGCTGGATGATCCTCCAGCGCGGGGATCTCATGCTGG
AGTTCTTCGCCCACCCCAACTTGTTTATTGCAGCTTATAATGGTTACAAATAAAGCAATAGCATCACAAA
TTTCACAAATAAAGCATTTTTTTCACTGCATTCTAGTTGTGGTTTGTCCAAACTCATCAATGTATCTTAT
CATGTCTGTATACCGTCGACCTCTAGCTAGAGCTTGGCGTAATCATGGTCATAGCTGTTTCCTGTGTGAA
ATTGTTATCCGCTCACAATTCCACACAACATACGAGCCGGAAGCATAAAGTGTAAAGCCTGGGGTGCCTA
ATGAGTGAGCTAACTCACATTAATTGCGTTGCGCTCACTGCCCGCTTTCCAGTCGGGAAACCTGTCGTGC
CAGCTGCATTAATGAATCGGCCAACGCGCGGGGAGAGGCGGTTTGCGTATTGGGCGCTCTTCCGCTTCCT
CGCTCACTGACTCGCTGCGCTCGGTCGTTCGGCTGCGGCGAGCGGTATCAGCTCACTCAAAGGCGGTAAT
ACGGTTATCCACAGAATCAGGGGATAACGCAGGAAAGAACATGTGAGCAAAAGGCCAGCAAAAGGCCAGG
AACCGTAAAAAGGCCGCGTTGCTGGCGTTTTTCCATAGGCTCCGCCCCCCTGACGAGCATCACAAAAATC
GACGCTCAAGTCAGAGGTGGCGAAACCCGACAGGACTATAAAGATACCAGGCGTTTCCCCCTGGAAGCTC
CCTCGTGCGCTCTCCTGTTCCGACCCTGCCGCTTACCGGATACCTGTCCGCCTTTCTCCCTTCGGGAAGC
GTGGCGCTTTCTCATAGCTCACGCTGTAGGTATCTCAGTTCGGTGTAGGTCGTTCGCTCCAAGCTGGGCT
GTGTGCACGAACCCCCCGTTCAGCCCGACCGCTGCGCCTTATCCGGTAACTATCGTCTTGAGTCCAACCC
GGTAAGACACGACTTATCGCCACTGGCAGCAGCCACTGGTAACAGGATTAGCAGAGCGAGGTATGTAGGC
GGTGCTACAGAGTTCTTGAAGTGGTGGCCTAACTACGGCTACACTAGAAGAACAGTATTTGGTATCTGCG
CTCTGCTGAAGCCAGTTACCTTCGGAAAAAGAGTTGGTAGCTCTTGATCCGGCAAACAAACCACCGCTGG
TAGCGGTGGTTTTTTTGTTTGCAAGCAGCAGATTACGCGCAGAAAAAAAGGATCTCAAGAAGATCCTTTG
ATCTTTTCTACGGGGTCTGACGCTCAGTGGAACGAAAACTCACGTTAAGGGATTTTGGTCATGAGATTAT
CAAAAAGGATCTTCACCTAGATCCTTTTAAATTAAAAATGAAGTTTTAAATCAATCTAAAGTATATATGA
GTAAACTTGGTCTGACAGTTACCAATGCTTAATCAGTGAGGCACCTATCTCAGCGATCTGTCTATTTCGT
TCATCCATAGTTGCCTGACTCCCCGTCGTGTAGATAACTACGATACGGGAGGGCTTACCATCTGGCCCCA
GTGCTGCAATGATACCGCGAGATCCACGCTCACCGGCTCCAGATTTATCAGCAATAAACCAGCCAGCCGG
AAGGGCCGAGCGCAGAAGTGGTCCTGCAACTTTATCCGCCTCCATCCAGTCTATTAATTGTTGCCGGGAA
GCTAGAGTAAGTAGTTCGCCAGTTAATAGTTTGCGCAACGTTGTTGCCATTGCTACAGGCATCGTGGTGT
CACGCTCGTCGTTTGGTATGGCTTCATTCAGCTCCGGTTCCCAACGATCAAGGCGAGTTACATGATCCCC
CATGTTGTGCAAAAAAGCGGTTAGCTCCTTCGGTCCTCCGATCGTTGTCAGAAGTAAGTTGGCCGCAGTG
TTATCACTCATGGTTATGGCAGCACTGCATAATTCTCTTACTGTCATGCCATCCGTAAGATGCTTTTCTG
TGACTGGTGAGTACTCAACCAAGTCATTCTGAGAATAGTGTATGCGGCGACCGAGTTGCTCTTGCCCGGC
GTCAATACGGGATAATACCGCGCCACATAGCAGAACTTTAAAAGTGCTCATCATTGGAAAACGTTCTTCG
GGGCGAAAACTCTCAAGGATCTTACCGCTGTTGAGATCCAGTTCGATGTAACCCACTCGTGCACCCAACT
GATCTTCAGCATCTTTTACTTTCACCAGCGTTTCTGGGTGAGCAAAAACAGGAAGGCAAAATGCCGCAAA
AAAGGGAATAAGGGCGACACGGAAATGTTGAATACTCATACTCTTCCTTTTTCAATATTATTGAAGCATT
TATCAGGGTTATTGTCTCATGAGCGGATACATATTTGAATGTATTTAGAAAAATAAACAAATAGGGGTTC
CGCGCACATTTCCCCGAAAA
