>Addgene plasmid #138939 | pPD186 Tri-AND Gate, 1 repeat | depositor partial sequence | sequence record 268545 | Logic 37 AND 43 AND 158 1 repeat promoter
AGATCTGAATTAAGTCTTCACAGTGTACGAAGACCCCCTCAGTAGATGGAACCTCAGAGGACGTGACCTC
AGAGTGAGGAAGATCCCTCTAGAGGGTATATAATGGGGGCCACTAGTCTACTACCAGAGCTCATCGCTAG
C
